Addgene plasmid #41950: pDZ148
Depositing lab: Stephen Elledge. Depositing organization: Harvard Medical School. Publication: A role for the deubiquitinating enzyme USP28 in control of the DNA-damage response. Zhang D, Zaugg K, Mak TW, Elledge SJ. Cell. 2006 Aug 11;126(3):529-42. 10.1016/j.cell.2006.06.039 PubMed 16901786.
Backbone
  Vector backbone: pBABE-puro flag
  Total vector size (bp): 5100
  Vector type: Mammalian Expression, Retroviral
  Selectable markers: Puromycin
Growth in bacteria
  Bacterial resistance: Ampicillin, 100 μg/mL
  Growth temperature: 37°C
  Growth strain: DH5alpha
  Copy number: Unknown
Gene/Insert
  Gene/Insert name: ubiquitin specific peptidase 28
  Entrez Gene: USP28
  Tag / fusion protein: FLAG (N terminal on backbone)
  Cloning method: Gateway Cloning
  Sequencing primers: 5′ CMV-F
Terms and licenses: Academic/Nonprofit Terms; Industry Terms: Not Available to Industry
How to cite: pDZ148 was a gift from Stephen Elledge (Addgene plasmid # 41950 ; http://n2t.net/addgene:41950 ; RRID:Addgene_41950)
