[The description below was written by a language model from this plasmid's Addgene catalogue record.]
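Description:
pDZ148 is a retroviral mammalian expression plasmid built on a FLAG-tagged derivative of the pBABE-puro backbone and carrying ubiquitin specific peptidase 28 (USP28), a deubiquitinating enzyme. The insert was introduced by Gateway recombination cloning, and the FLAG epitope supplied by the backbone sits at the N terminus of the encoded protein, allowing detection or immunoprecipitation with anti-FLAG reagents. The plasmid is propagated in E. coli under ampicillin selection; its copy number is listed as unknown. The record gives a backbone size of about 5.1 kb, does not state the size of the insert, and does not specify the species of origin of the USP28 sequence.

As a pBABE-type vector, the construct is designed to be packaged into replication-defective retroviral particles in a packaging cell line that supplies the viral proteins in trans. The resulting virus integrates the expression cassette into the genome of dividing target cells. In standard pBABE vectors the insert is transcribed from the retroviral long terminal repeat, but the record does not name the promoter, and the listing of a CMV forward sequencing primer leaves the exact arrangement in this modified backbone uncertain. Transduced mammalian cells are selected with puromycin, giving stable populations that express FLAG-USP28. No feature table accompanies the entry, so individual elements cannot be confirmed. The associated study concerns the role of USP28 in controlling the DNA-damage response, so the plasmid is suited to stable expression of tagged USP28 for functional, interaction and protein stability studies in that pathway.
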