>Addgene plasmid #41950 | pDZ148 | addgene partial sequence | sequence record 62655 | pBABE3 5'-ACCCTAACTGACACACATTCC-3'
ATTCAACAGGCATCTACTGAGTGGACCCAACGCATGAGAGGACAGTGCCAAGCAAGCAACTCAAATGTCC
CACCGGTTGGGCATGGCCAGGTAGCCTATGCTGTGTCTGGACGTCCTCCTGCTGGTATAGTTATTTTAAA
ATCAGAAGGACAGGGAAGGGAGCAGTGGTTCACGCCTGTAATCCCAGCAATTTGGGAGGCCAAGGTGGGT
AGATCACCTGAGATTAGGAGTTGGAGACCAGCCTGGCCAATATGGTGAAACCCCGTCTCTACCAAAAAAA
CAAAAATTAGCTGAGCCTGGTCATGCATGCCTGGAATCCCAACAACTCGGGAGGCTGAGGCAGGAGAATC
GCTTGAACCCAGGAGGCGGAGATTGCAGTGAGCCAAGATTGTGCCACTGCACTCCAGCTTGGTTCCCAAT
AGACCCCGCAGGCCCTACAGGTTGTCTTCCCAACTTGCCCCTTGCTCCATACCACCCCCCTCCACCCCAT
AATATTATAGAAGGACACCTAGTCAGACAAAATGATGCAACTTAATTTTATTAGGACAAGGCTGGTGGGC
ACTGGAGTGGCAACTTCCAGGGCCAGGAGAGGCACTGGGGAGGGGTCACAGGGATGCCACCCGGGATCCT
CTAGAGTCGACTGGTACCGATATCAACCACTTTGTACAAGAAAGCTGGGTCGGCGCGCCCACCCTTTTAT
TTCACTGTCACAGTTGAAACTCCCTGAATTGACTCCATGACAGCTGCAAATCGGCTACATAGGTCATAGG
GAGAATTGGGTCGAATAGTTGGAGGCTCTTTCAAGACGATGATTTCTGCAGAAGGATCTAGAAGTCTGGG
TAGAAACTCCCCTAGGCACAGCTGCAGATTTTCTGCAATATCTTGCCCAAGGTAAGAGCACCAATGGTTT
CTCATGACCTCAATGGCATCCAGATCATCCTTGGAAATG
