>Addgene plasmid #41950 | pDZ148 | addgene partial sequence | sequence record 62656 | CMV-F 5'-CGCAAATGGGCGGTAGGCGTG-3'
AGCAGAGCTCGTTTAGTGAACCGTCAGAATTGATCTACCATGGACTACAAAGACGATGACGACAAGCTTG
CGGCCGCGAATTCATCGATAGATCTGATATCAACAAGTTTGTACAAAAAAGCAGGCTCCGCGGCCGCCCC
CTTCACCATGACTGCGGAGCTGCAGCAGGACGACGCGGCCGGCGCGGCAGACGGCCACGGCTCGAGCTGC
CAAATGCTGTTAAATCAACTGAGAGAAATCACAGGCATTCAGGACCCTTCCTTTCTCCATGAAGCTCTGA
AGGCCAGTAATGGTGACATTACTCAGGCAGTCAGCCTTCTCACTGATGAGAGAGTTAAGGAGCCCAGTCA
AGACACTGTTGCTACAGAACCATCTGAAGTAGAGGGGAGTGCTGCCAACAAGGAAGTATTAGCAAAAGTT
ATAGACCTTACTCATGATAACAAAGATGATCTTCAGGCTGCCATTGCTTTGAGTCTACTGGAGTCTCCCA
AAATTCAAGCTGATGGAAGAGATCTTAACAGGATGCATGAAGCAACCTCTGCAGAAACTAAACGCTCAAA
GAGAAAACGCTGTGAAGTCTGGGGAGAAAACCCCAATCCCAATGACTGGAGGAGAGTTGATGGTTGGCCA
GTTGGGCTGAAAAATGTTGGCAATACATGTTGGTTTAGTGCTGTTATTCAGTCTCTCTTTCAATTGCCTG
AATTTCGAAGACTTGTTCTCAGTTATAGTCTGCCACAAAATGTACTTGAAAATTGTCGAAGTCATACAGA
AAAGAGAAATATCATGTTTATGCAAGAGCTTCAGTATTTGTTTGCTCTAATGATGGGATCAAATAGAAAA
TTTGTAGACCCGTCTGCAGCCCTGGATCTATTAAAGGGAGCATTCCGATCATCTGAGGAACAGCAGCAAG
ATGTGAGTGAATTCACACACAAGCTCCTGGATTGGCTAGAGGACGCATTCCAGCTAGCTGTTA
